Addgene plasmid #22557: Flag-HA-PSMD14
Depositing lab: Wade Harper. Depositing organization: Harvard Medical School. Publication: Defining the human deubiquitinating enzyme interaction landscape. Sowa ME, Bennett EJ, Gygi SP, Harper JW. Cell. 2009 Jul 23. 138(2):389-403. 10.1016/j.cell.2009.04.042 PubMed 19615732.
Backbone
  Vector backbone: pDEST_LTR_N_FLAG_HA_IRES_puro
  Backbone manufacturer: Harper_Lab
  Backbone size w/o insert (bp): 6521
  Vector type: Mammalian Expression, Retroviral
  Selectable markers: Puromycin
Growth in bacteria
  Bacterial resistance: Ampicillin, 100 μg/mL
  Growth temperature: 37°C
  Growth strain: DH5alpha
  Copy number: High Copy
Gene/Insert
  Gene/Insert name: PSMD14 (alt names: proteasome (prosome, macropain) 26S subunit, non-ATPase, 14; PAD1, POH1, rpn11)
  Species: H. sapiens (human)
  Mutation: None
  GenBank ID: NM_005805
  Entrez Gene: PSMD14 (a.k.a. PAD1, POH1, RPN11)
  Tag / fusion protein: HA (N terminal on backbone); FLAG (N terminal on backbone)
  Cloning method: Gateway Cloning; 5′ cloning site GATEWAY_LR (unknown if destroyed); 3′ cloning site GATEWAY_LR (unknown if destroyed)
  Sequencing primers: 5′ CAGCCCTCACTCCTTCTCTAGG; 3′ CAAGCGGCTTCGGCCAGTAAC
Terms and licenses: Academic/Nonprofit Terms; Industry Terms: Not Available to Industry
How to cite: Flag-HA-PSMD14 was a gift from Wade Harper (Addgene plasmid # 22557 ; http://n2t.net/addgene:22557 ; RRID:Addgene_22557)
