[The description below was written by a language model from this plasmid's Addgene catalogue record and pLannotate feature annotations shown in this document.]
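Description:
Flag-HA-PSMD14 is a gammaretroviral mammalian expression plasmid built on the Gateway destination backbone pDEST_LTR_N_FLAG_HA_IRES_puro, into which the human PSMD14 coding sequence (also called POH1 or RPN11, a non-ATPase subunit of the 26S proteasome) was transferred by LR recombination. The sequenced record is 7,358 nt. In bacteria the plasmid is maintained by a high-copy ColE1/pUC-type origin and selected with ampicillin through the β-lactamase gene. The remaining bacterial annotations (partial lacI, lacZα, rop, bom and tetracycline-resistance sequences, plus a lac promoter and operator) are backbone remnants with no evident role in the construct.

The viral cassette is flanked by 5′ and 3′ long terminal repeats annotated as murine embryonic stem cell virus type. The 5′ LTR is followed by the Ψ packaging signal and a truncated MMLV gag segment lacking its start codon, an arrangement that commonly aids packaging of the vector RNA. No separate internal promoter is annotated, so transcription appears to be driven by the 5′ LTR, as the backbone name suggests. Downstream lie N-terminal FLAG and HA epitope sequences, an attB1 remnant, the wild-type PSMD14 open reading frame and an attB2 remnant. An EMCV IRES then allows the same transcript to be translated into puromycin N-acetyltransferase, linking drug resistance to expression of the tagged protein.

No viral gag-pol genes or complete env gene are annotated, so virus production would require these functions in trans. The vector suits making puromycin-selected stable cell lines expressing FLAG-HA-PSMD14. The dual tag supports affinity purification and detection, in keeping with the associated study mapping interaction partners of human deubiquitinating enzymes.
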