Features (pLannotate 1.2.2; 23 found; start..end, strand, type, name):
      1..417     +  CDS            gag (truncated): truncated Moloney murine leukemia virus (MMLV) gag gene lacking the start codon
    442..462     +  CDS            FLAG (fragment): FLAG® epitope tag, followed by an enterokinase cleavage site
    475..501     +  CDS            3xHA (fragment): three tandem HA epitope tags
    518..535     +  protein_bind   attB1 (fragment): mutant version of attB; core recombination site for the Gateway® BP reaction BP Clonase™
    541..1470    +  CDS            PSMD14 (sequence withheld): PSDE_HUMAN - Also known as POH1. Experimental evidence at protein level: Swiss-Prot protein existence level 1. Component of the 26S proteasome, a multiprotein complex involved in the ATP-dependent degradation of ubiquitinated proteins. This complex plays a key role in the maintenance of protein homeostasis by removing misfolded or damaged proteins, which could impair cellular functions, and by removing proteins whose functions are no longer required. Therefore, the proteasome participates in numerous cellular processes, including cell cycle progression, apoptosis, or DNA damage repair. The PSM
   1478..1495    -  protein_bind   attB2 (fragment): mutant version of attB; core recombination site for the Gateway® BP reaction BP Clonase™
   1614..2076    +  misc_feature   IRES: internal ribosome entry site (IRES) of the encephalomyocarditis virus (EMCV)
   2090..2689    +  CDS            PuroR: puromycin N-acetyltransferase; pac from Streptomyces alboniger; confers resistance to puromycin
   2765..3279    +  LTR            3' LTR: 3' long terminal repeat from murine embryonic stem cell virus
   3441..3457    -  protein_bind   lac operator: The lac repressor binds to the lac operator to inhibit transcription in E. coli. This inhibition can be relieved by adding lactose or isopropyl-β-D-thiogalactopyranoside (IPTG). lac repressor encoded by lacI
   3465..3495    -  promoter       lac promoter: promoter for the E. coli lac operon
   3510..3531    -  protein_bind   CAP binding site: CAP binding activates transcription in the presence of cAMP. E. coli catabolite activator protein
   3544..3636    -  CDS            lacI (fragment): lac repressor; lacI; The lac repressor binds to the lac operator to inhibit transcription in E. coli. This inhibition can be relieved by adding lactose or isopropyl-β-D-thiogalactopyranoside (IPTG).
   3819..4407    -  rep_origin     ori: high-copy-number ColE1/pMB1/pBR322/pUC origin of replication
   4578..5438    -  CDS            AmpR: β-lactamase; bla; confers resistance to ampicillin, carbenicillin, and related antibiotics
   5439..5543    -  promoter       AmpR promoter: bla
   5638..5673    +  CDS            rop (fragment): Rop protein, which maintains plasmids at low copy number; rop
   5775..5874    +  misc_feature   bom (fragment): basis of mobility region from pBR322
   5880..6029    -  CDS            lacZα (fragment): LacZα fragment of β-galactosidase; lacZ fragment
   6029..6230    -  CDS            TcR (fragment): tetracycline efflux protein; tet; confers resistance to tetracycline
   6231..6329    +  CDS            env (fragment): murine leukemia virus gPr80 envelope polyprotein precursor; env; proteolytically cleaved into gp70SU and p15TM subunits
   6371..6887    +  LTR            5' LTR: 5' long terminal repeat from murine embryonic stem cell virus
   6951..7292    +  misc_feature   MESV Ψ: packaging signal of murine embryonic stem cell virus
>Addgene plasmid #22557 | Flag-HA-PSMD14 | addgene full sequence | sequence record 313896 | Addgene NGS Result
GGCCAGACTGTTACCACTCCCTTAAGTTTGACCTTAGGTCACTGGAAAGATGTCGAGCGGATCGCTCACA
ACCAGTCGGTAGATGTCAAGAAGAGACGTTGGGTTACCTTCTGCTCTGCAGAATGGCCAACCTTTAACGT
CGGATGGCCGCGAGACGGCACCTTTAACCGAGACCTCATCACCCAGGTTAAGATCAAGGTCTTTTCACCT
GGCCCGCATGGACACCCAGACCAGGTCCCCTACATCGTGACCTGGGAAGCCTTGGCTTTTGACCCCCCTC
CCTGGGTCAAGCCCTTTGTACACCCTAAGCCTCCGCCTCCTCTTCCTCCATCCGCCCCGTCTCTCCCCCT
TGAACCTCCTCGTTCGACCCCGCCTCGATCCTCCCTTTATCCAGCCCTCACTCCTTCTCTAGGCGCCGGA
ATTAGATCTGCCACCATGGACTACAAGGATGACGATGACAAGCTCGATGGAGGATACCCATACGATGTTC
CAGATTACGCTGCTCGAGGTTATCAAACAAGTTTGTACAAAAAAGTTGGC
[930 nt withheld, positions 541-1470]
TAACCAACTTTCTTGTACAAAGTGGTTCGATAACGAATTCCGCCCCCCCCCCCTAACGTTACTGGCCGAA
GCCGCTTGGAATAAGGCCGGTGTGCGTTTGTCTATATGTTATTTTCCACCATATTGCCGTCTTTTGGCAA
TGTGAGGGCCCGGAAACCTGGCCCTGTCTTCTTGACGAGCATTCCTAGGGGTCTTTCCCCTCTCGCCAAA
GGAATGCAAGGTCTGTTGAATGTCGTGAAGGAAGCAGTTCCTCTGGAAGCTTCTTGAAGACAAACAACGT
CTGTAGCGACCCTTTGCAGGCAGCGGAACCCCCCACCTGGCGACAGGTGCCTCTGCGGCCAAAAGCCACG
TGTATAAGATACACCTGCAAAGGCGGCACAACCCCAGTGCCACGTTGTGAGTTGGATAGTTGTGGAAAGA
GTCAAATGGCTCTCCTCAAGCGTATTCAACAAGGGGCTGAAGGATGCCCAGAAGGTACCCCATTGTATGG
GATCTGATCTGGGGCCTCGGTGCACATGCTTTACATGTGTTTAGTCGAGGTTAAAAAAACGTCTAGGCCC
CCCGAACCACGGGGACGTGGTTTTCCTTTGAAAAACACGATGATAATATGGCCACAACCATGACCGAGTA
CAAGCCCACGGTGCGCCTCGCCACCCGCGACGACGTCCCCAGGGCCGTACGCACCCTCGCCGCCGCGTTC
GCCGACTACCCCGCCACGCGCCACACCGTCGATCCGGACCGCCACATCGAGCGGGTCACCGAGCTGCAAG
AACTCTTCCTCACGCGCGTCGGGCTCGACATCGGCAAGGTGTGGGTCGCGGACGACGGCGCCGCGGTGGC
GGTCTGGACCACGCCGGAGAGCGTCGAAGCGGGGGCGGTGTTCGCCGAGATCGGCCCGCGCATGGCCGAG
TTGAGCGGTTCCCGGCTGGCCGCGCAGCAACAGATGGAAGGCCTCCTGGCGCCGCACCGGCCCAAGGAGC
CCGCGTGGTTCCTGGCCACCGTCGGCGTCTCGCCCGACCACCAGGGCAAGGGTCTGGGCAGCGCCGTCGT
GCTCCCCGGAGTGGAGGCGGCCGAGCGCGCCGGGGTGCCCGCCTTCCTGGAGACCTCCGCGCCCCGCAAC
CTCCCCTTCTACGAGCGGCTCGGCTTCACCGTCACCGCCGACGTCGAGGTGCCCGAAGGACCGCGCACCT
GGTGCATGACCCGCAAGCCCGGTGCCTGATGCATCGATGTCGACCTGCAGCCAAGCTTATCGATAAAATA
AAAGATTTTATTTAGTCTCCAGAAAAAGGGGGGAATGAAAGACCCCACCTGTAGGTTTGGCAAGCTAGCT
TAAGTAACGCCATTTTGCAAGGCATGGAAAATACATAACTGAGAATAGAGAAGTTCAGATCAAGGTTAGG
AACAGAGAGACAGCAGAATATGGGCCAAACAGGATATCTGTGGTAAGCAGTTCCTGCCCCGGCTCAGGGC
CAAGAACAGATGGTCCCCAGATGCGGTCCCGCCCTCAGCAGTTTCTAGAGAACCATCAGATGTTTCCAGG
GTGCCCCAAGGACCTGAAATGACCCTGTGCCTTATTTGAACTAACCAATCAGTTCGCTTCTCGCTTCTGT
TCGCGCGCTTCTGCTCCCCGAGCTCAATAAAAGAGCCCACAACCCCTCACTCGGCGCGCCAGTCCTCCGA
TAGACTGCGTCGCCCGGGTACCCGTGTATCCAATAAACCCTCTTGCAGTTGCATCCGACTTGTGGTCTCG
CTGTTCCTTGGGAGGGTCTCCTCTGAGTGATTGACTACCCGTCAGCGGGGGTCTTTCATGGGTAACAGTT
TCTTGAAGTTGGAGAACAACATTCTGAGGGTAGGAGTCGAATATTAAGTAATCCTGACTCAATTAGCCAC
TGTTTTGAATCCACATACTCCAATACTCCTGAAATAGTTCATTATGGACAGCGCAGAAAGAGCTGGGGAG
AATTGTGAAATTGTTATCCGCTCACAATTCCACACAACATACGAGCCGGAAGCATAAAGTGTAAAGCCTG
GGGTGCCTAATGAGTGAGCTAACTCACATTAATTGCGTTGCGCTCACTGCCCGCTTTCCAGTCGGGAAAC
CTGTCGTGCCAGCTGCATTAATGAATCGGCCAACGCGCGGGGAGAGGCGGTTTGCGTATTGGGCGCTCTT
CCGCTTCCTCGCTCACTGACTCGCTGCGCTCGGTCGTTCGGCTGCGGCGAGCGGTATCAGCTCACTCAAA
GGCGGTAATACGGTTATCCACAGAATCAGGGGATAACGCAGGAAAGAACATGTGAGCAAAAGGCCAGCAA
AAGGCCAGGAACCGTAAAAAGGCCGCGTTGCTGGCGTTTTTCCATAGGCTCCGCCCCCCTGACGAGCATC
ACAAAAATCGACGCTCAAGTCAGAGGTGGCGAAACCCGACAGGACTATAAAGATACCAGGCGTTTCCCCC
TGGAAGCTCCCTCGTGCGCTCTCCTGTTCCGACCCTGCCGCTTACCGGATACCTGTCCGCCTTTCTCCCT
TCGGGAAGCGTGGCGCTTTCTCATAGCTCACGCTGTAGGTATCTCAGTTCGGTGTAGGTCGTTCGCTCCA
AGCTGGGCTGTGTGCACGAACCCCCCGTTCAGCCCGACCGCTGCGCCTTATCCGGTAACTATCGTCTTGA
GTCCAACCCGGTAAGACACGACTTATCGCCACTGGCAGCAGCCACTGGTAACAGGATTAGCAGAGCGAGG
TATGTAGGCGGTGCTACAGAGTTCTTGAAGTGGTGGCCTAACTACGGCTACACTAGAAGAACAGTATTTG
GTATCTGCGCTCTGCTGAAGCCAGTTACCTTCGGAAAAAGAGTTGGTAGCTCTTGATCCGGCAAACAAAC
CACCGCTGGTAGCGGTGGTTTTTTTGTTTGCAAGCAGCAGATTACGCGCAGAAAAAAAGGATCTCAAGAA
GATCCTTTGATCTTTTCTACGGGGTCTGACGCTCAGTGGAACGAAAACTCACGTTAAGGGATTTTGGTCA
TGAGATTATCAAAAAGGATCTTCACCTAGATCCTTTTAAATTAAAAATGAAGTTTTAAATCAATCTAAAG
TATATATGAGTAAACTTGGTCTGACAGTTACCAATGCTTAATCAGTGAGGCACCTATCTCAGCGATCTGT
CTATTTCGTTCATCCATAGTTGCCTGACTCCCCGTCGTGTAGATAACTACGATACGGGAGGGCTTACCAT
CTGGCCCCAGTGCTGCAATGATACCGCGAGACCCACGCTCACCGGCTCCAGATTTATCAGCAATAAACCA
GCCAGCCGGAAGGGCCGAGCGCAGAAGTGGTCCTGCAACTTTATCCGCCTCCATCCAGTCTATTAATTGT
TGCCGGGAAGCTAGAGTAAGTAGTTCGCCAGTTAATAGTTTGCGCAACGTTGTTGCCATTGCTACAGGCA
TCGTGGTGTCACGCTCGTCGTTTGGTATGGCTTCATTCAGCTCCGGTTCCCAACGATCAAGGCGAGTTAC
ATGATCCCCCATGTTGTGCAAAAAAGCGGTTAGCTCCTTCGGTCCTCCGATCGTTGTCAGAAGTAAGTTG
GCCGCAGTGTTATCACTCATGGTTATGGCAGCACTGCATAATTCTCTTACTGTCATGCCATCCGTAAGAT
GCTTTTCTGTGACTGGTGAGTACTCAACCAAGTCATTCTGAGAATAGTGTATGCGGCGACCGAGTTGCTC
TTGCCCGGCGTCAATACGGGATAATACCGCGCCACATAGCAGAACTTTAAAAGTGCTCATCATTGGAAAA
CGTTCTTCGGGGCGAAAACTCTCAAGGATCTTACCGCTGTTGAGATCCAGTTCGATGTAACCCACTCGTG
CACCCAACTGATCTTCAGCATCTTTTACTTTCACCAGCGTTTCTGGGTGAGCAAAAACAGGAAGGCAAAA
TGCCGCAAAAAAGGGAATAAGGGCGACACGGAAATGTTGAATACTCATACTCTTCCTTTTTCAATATTAT
TGAAGCATTTATCAGGGTTATTGTCTCATGAGCGGATACATATTTGAATGTATTTAGAAAAATAAACAAA
TAGGGGTTCCGCGCACATTTCCCCGAAAAGTGCCACCTGACGTCTAAGAAACCATTATTATCATGACATT
AACCTATAAAAATAGGCGTATCACGAGGCCCTTTCGTCTCGCGCGTTTCGGTGATGACGGTGAAAACCTC
TGACACATGCAGCTCCCGGAGACGGTCACAGCTTGTCTGTAAGCGGATGCCGGGAGCAGACAAGCCCGTC
AGGGCGCGTCAGCGGGTGTTGGCGGGTGTCGGGGCTGGCTTAACTATGCGGCATCAGAGCAGATTGTACT
GAGAGTGCACCATATGCGGTGTGAAATACCGCACAGATGCGTAAGGAGAAAATACCGCATCAGGCGCCAT
TCGCCATTCAGGCTGCGCAACTGTTGGGAAGGGCGATCGGTGCGGGCCTCTTCGCTATTACGCCAGCTGG
CGAAAGGGGGATGTGCTGCAAGGCGATTAAGTTGGGTAACGCCAGGGTTTTCCCAGTCACGACGTTGTAA
AACGACGGCGCAAGGAATGGTGCATGCAAGGAGATGGCGCCCAACAGTCCCCCGGCCACGGGGCCTGCCA
CCATACCCACGCCGAAACAAGCGCTCATGAGCCCGAAGTGGCGAGCCCGATCTTCCCCATCGGTGATGTC
GGCGATATAGGCGCCAGCAACCGCACCTGTGGCGCCGGTGATGCCGGCCACGATGCGTCCGGCGTAGAGG
CGATTAGTCCAATTTGTTAAAGACAGGATATCAGTGGTCCAGGCTCTAGTTTTGACTCAACAATATCACC
AGCTGAAGCCTATAGAGTACGAGCCATAGATAAAATAAAAGATTTTATTTAGTCTCCAGAAAAAGGGGGG
AATGAAAGACCCCACCTGTAGGTTTGGCAAGCTAGCTTAAGTAACGCCATTTTGCAAGGCATGGAAAATA
CATAACTGAGAATAGAGAAGTTCAGATCAAGGTTAGGAACAGAGAGACAGCAGAATATGGGCCAAACAGG
ATATCTGTGGTAAGCAGTTCCTGCCCCGGCTCAGGGCCAAGAACAGATGGTCCCCAGATGCGGTCCCGCC
CTCAGCAGTTTCTAGAGAACCATCAGATGTTTCCAGGGTGCCCCAAGGACCTGAAATGACCCTGTGCCTT
ATTTGAACTAACCAATCAGTTCGCTTCTCGCTTCTGTTCGCGCGCTTCTGCTCCCCGAGCTCAATAAAAG
AGCCCACAACCCCTCACTCGGCGCGCCAGTCCTCCGATAGACTGCGTCGCCCGGGTACCCGTATTCCCAA
TAAAGCCTCTTGCTGTTTGCATCCGAATCGTGGACTCGCTGATCCTTGGGAGGGTCTCCTCAGATTGATT
GACTGCCCACCTCGGGGGTCTTTCATTTGGAGGTTCCACCGAGATTTGGAGACCCCTGCCCAGGGACCAC
CGACCCCCCCGCCGGGAGGTAAGCTGGCCAGCGGTCGTTTCGTGTCTGTCTCTGTCTTTGTGCGTGTTTG
TGCCGGCATCTAATGTTTGCGCCTGCGTCTGTACTAGTTAGCTAACTAGCTCTGTATCTGGCGGACCCGT
GGTGGAACTGACGAGTTCTGAACACCCGGCCGCAACCCTGGGAGACGTCCCAGGGACTTTGGGGGCCGTT
TTTGTGGCCCGACCTGAGGAAGGGAGTCGATGTGGAATCCGACCCCGTCAGGATATGTGGTTCTGGTAGG
AGACGAGAACCTAAAACAGTTCCCGCCTCCGTCTGAATTTTTGCTTTCGGTTTGGAACCGAAGCCGCGCG
TCTTGTCTGCTGCAGCGCTGCAGCATCGTTCTGTGTTGTCTCTGTCTGACTGTGTTTCTGTATTTGTCTG
AAAATTAG
