>Addgene plasmid #22557 | Flag-HA-PSMD14 | addgene partial sequence | sequence record 28358 | 22557 with HarMSCVb (caggtcccctacatcgtgac)
ACNCCCTAAGCCTCCGCCTCCTCTTCCTCCATCCGNNNNNNNTCTCCCCCTTGAACCTCCTCGTTCGACC
CCGCCTCGATCCTCCCTTTATCCAGCCCTCACTCCTTCTCTAGGCGCCGGAATTAGATCTGCCACCATGG
ACTACAAGGATGACGATGACAAGCTCGATGGAGGATACCCATACGATGTTCCAGATTACGCTGCTCGAGG
TTATCAAACAAGTTTGTACAAAAAAGTTGGC
[71 nt withheld, positions 242-312]
N
[158 nt withheld, positions 314-471]
N
[57 nt withheld, positions 473-529]
N
[67 nt withheld, positions 531-597]
NTGTTGGCTTTCTGGTGTGGATATCNNNN
[56 nt withheld, positions 627-682]
NTTCANAGTGTAAAAGGAAAGGTTGNTATTGATGCCTTCANATTGATCAATGNTAATATGATGGNCTTAG
GACNTGAACCAAGACAAACNACTTCGAATCTGGGTCACTTNAACAAGCCATCT
